Addgene plasmid #154708: pEPYC1CB0452
Purpose: MoClo Level 1 luciferase reporter
Depositing lab: Nicola Patron. Depositing organization: Earlham Institute. Publication: Rational design of minimal synthetic promoters for plants. Cai YM, Kallam K, Tidd H, Gendarini G, Salzman A, Patron NJ. Nucleic Acids Res. 2020 Aug 28. pii: 5897334. doi: 10.1093/nar/gkaa682. PubMed 32856047.
Backbone
  Vector backbone: pICH47732
  Vector type: Synthetic Biology
Growth in bacteria
  Bacterial resistance: Ampicillin, 100 μg/mL
  Growth temperature: 37°C
  Growth strain: NEB Stable
  Copy number: High Copy
Gene/Insert
  Gene/Insert name: MinSyn_015 Firefly luciferase expression cassette [MinSyn_015::TMV::LucF::Flag::ocsT]
  Species: Synthetic
  Cloning method: Restriction Enzyme; 5′ cloning site BsaI (destroyed during cloning); 3′ cloning site BsaI (destroyed during cloning)
Terms and licenses: Academic/Nonprofit Terms; Industry Terms: Not Available to Industry
Depositor comments: Please visit https://www.biorxiv.org/content/10.1101/2020.05.14.095406v1 for bioRxiv preprint.
How to cite: pEPYC1CB0452 was a gift from Nicola Patron (Addgene plasmid # 154708 ; http://n2t.net/addgene:154708 ; RRID:Addgene_154708)
