[The description below was written by a language model from this plasmid's Addgene catalogue record and pLannotate feature annotations shown in this document.]
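Description:
pEPYC1CB0452 is a MoClo (Golden Gate modular cloning) Level 1 plasmid of about 7.0 kb, built in the pICH47732 acceptor backbone and classed as a synthetic biology vector. The backbone is a binary-type plant vector. Nopaline-type left and right T-DNA border repeats flank the cargo, so the cassette lies in a region that Agrobacterium can transfer. An incP oriV with its replication initiator gene trfA provides broad-host-range replication. A high-copy ColE1/pUC-type origin supports propagation in E. coli, and selection is by ampicillin through the bla gene and its native promoter. A very short annotated TetR fragment appears to be a backbone remnant rather than a functional element.

The insert is a single synthetic transcription unit, assembled through BsaI sites that were destroyed during cloning. It is recorded as MinSyn_015::TMV::LucF::Flag::ocsT. MinSyn_015 is one of a series of rationally designed minimal synthetic plant promoters. The automated annotation does not recognise it as such, marking only a 19-nt match to the nopaline synthase promoter in that region, and the record does not give its detailed composition. Downstream lie the tobacco mosaic virus Ω 5′ leader, which enhances translation, then the firefly luciferase (luc+) coding sequence, and finally the octopine synthase terminator. The catalogue name indicates a C-terminal Flag tag on the luciferase, although the feature table does not annotate it separately.

The plasmid serves as a luciferase reporter, in which light output gives a quantitative readout of the strength of the MinSyn_015 promoter in plant cells. As a Level 1 module, it can in principle also be combined with other transcription units in higher-level MoClo assemblies.
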