Features (pLannotate 1.2.2; 12 found; start..end, strand, type, name):
     42..66      +  misc_feature   RB T-DNA repeat: right border repeat from nopaline C58 T-DNA
    178..198     -  CDS            TetR (fragment): tetracycline resistance regulatory protein; tetR
    225..1370    -  CDS            trfA: TRFA_ECOLX - Experimental evidence at protein level: Swiss-Prot protein existence level 1. Also involved in plasmid copy number control, promoting intermolecular coupling of protein bound iterons at oriV, which inhibits replication initiation. From Escherichia coli.
   1706..2294    -  rep_origin     ori: high-copy-number ColE1/pMB1/pBR322/pUC origin of replication
   2465..3325    -  CDS            AmpR: β-lactamase; bla; confers resistance to ampicillin, carbenicillin, and related antibiotics
   3326..3430    -  promoter       AmpR promoter: bla
   3517..4148    -  rep_origin     oriV: incP origin of replication
   4240..4264    +  misc_feature   LB T-DNA repeat: left border repeat from nopaline C58 T-DNA
   4395..4413    +  promoter       NOS promoter (fragment): nopaline synthase promoter
   4508..4563    +  misc_feature   TMV Ω: translational enhancer from the tobacco mosaic virus 5'-leader sequence (Gallie et al., 1988)
   4565..6214    +  CDS            luciferase: firefly luciferase; luc+; enhanced luc+ version of the luciferase gene
   6312..7019    +  terminator     OCS terminator: octopine synthase terminator
>Addgene plasmid #154708 | pEPYC1CB0452 | depositor full sequence | sequence record 299642 | pEPYC1CB0452 sequence 7026 bps
GCAATTGTCTTCTGCACGAAGTGGTTTAAACTATCAGTGTTTGACAGGATATATTGGCGGGTAAACCTAA
GAGAAAAGAGCGTTTATTAGAATAATCGGATATTTAAAAGGGCGTGAAAAGGTTTATCCGTTCGTCCATT
TGTATGTGCATGCCAACCACAGGGTTCCCCAGATCAGGCGCTGGCTGCTGAACCCCCAGCCGGAACTGAC
CCCACAAGGCCCTAGCGTTTGCAATGCACCAGGTCATCATTGACCCAGGCGTGTTCCACCAGGCCGCTGC
CTCGCAACTCTTCGCAGGCTTCGCCGACCTGCTCGCGCCACTTCTTCACGCGGGTGGAATCCGATCCGCA
CATGAGGCGGAAGGTTTCCAGCTTGAGCGGGTACGGCTCCCGGTGCGAGCTGAAATAGTCGAACATCCGT
CGGGCCGTCGGCGACAGCTTGCGGTACTTCTCCCATATGAATTTCGTGTAGTGGTCGCCAGCAAACAGCA
CGACGATTTCCTCGTCGATCAGGACCTGGCAACGGGACGTTTTCTTGCCACGGTCCAGGACGCGGAAGCG
GTGCAGCAGCGACACCGATTCCAGGTGCCCAACGCGGTCGGACGTGAAGCCCATCGCCGTCGCCTGTAGG
CGCGACAGGCATTCCTCGGCCTTCGTGTAATACCGGCCATTGATCGACCAGCCCAGGTCCTGGCAAAGCT
CGTAGAACGTGAAGGTGATCGGCTCGCCGATAGGGGTGCGCTTCGCGTACTCCAACACCTGCTGCCACAC
CAGTTCGTCATCGTCGGCCCGCAGCTCGACGCCGGTGTAGGTGATCTTCACGTCCTTGTTGACGTGGAAA
ATGACCTTGTTTTGCAGCGCCTCGCGCGGGATTTTCTTGTTGCGCGTGGTGAACAGGGCAGAGCGGGCCG
TGTCGTTTGGCATCGCTCGCATCGTGTCCGGCCACGGCGCAATATCGAACAAGGAAAGCTGCATTTCCTT
GATCTGCTGCTTCGTGTGTTTCAGCAACGCGGCCTGCTTGGCCTCGCTGACCTGTTTTGCCAGGTCCTCG
CCGGCGGTTTTTCGCTTCTTGGTCGTCATAGTTCCTCGCGTGTCGATGGTCATCGACTTCGCCAAACCTG
CCGCCTCCTGTTCAAGACGACGCGAACGCTCCACGGCGGCCGATGGCGCGGGCAGGGCAGGGGGAGCCAG
TTGCACGCTGTCGCGCTCGATCTTGGCCGTAGCTTGCTGGACCATCGAGCCGACGGACTGGAAGGTTTCG
CGGGGCGCACGCATGACGGTGCGGCTTGCGATGGTTTCGGCATCCTCGGCGGAAAACCCCGCGTCGATCA
GTTCTTGCCTGTATGCCTTCCGGTCAAACGTCCGATTCATTCACCCTCCTTGCGGGATTGCCCCGACTCA
CGCCGGGGCAATGTGCCCTTATTCCTGATTTGACCCGCCTGGTGCCTTGGTGTCCAGATAATCCACCTTA
TCGGCAATGAAGTCGGTCCCGTAGACCGTCTGGCCGTCCTTCTCGTACTTGGTATTCCGAATCTTGCCCT
GCACGAATACCAGCGACCCCTTGCCCAAATACTTGCCGTGGGCCTCGGCCTGAGAGCCAAAACACTTGAT
GCGGAAGAAGTCGGTGCGCTCCTGCTTGTCGCCGGCATCGTTGCGCCACATCTAGGATCTGCCAGGAACC
GTAAAAAGGCCGCGTTGCTGGCGTTTTTCCATAGGCTCCGCCCCCCTGACGAGCATCACAAAAATCGACG
CTCAAGTCAGAGGTGGCGAAACCCGACAGGACTATAAAGATACCAGGCGTTTCCCCCTGGAAGCTCCCTC
GTGCGCTCTCCTGTTCCGACCCTGCCGCTTACCGGATACCTGTCCGCCTTTCTCCCTTCGGGAAGCGTGG
CGCTTTCTCATAGCTCACGCTGTAGGTATCTCAGTTCGGTGTAGGTCGTTCGCTCCAAGCTGGGCTGTGT
GCACGAACCCCCCGTTCAGCCCGACCGCTGCGCCTTATCCGGTAACTATCGTCTTGAGTCCAACCCGGTA
AGACACGACTTATCGCCACTGGCAGCAGCCACTGGTAACAGGATTAGCAGAGCGAGGTATGTAGGCGGTG
CTACAGAGTTCTTGAAGTGGTGGCCTAACTACGGCTACACTAGAAGAACAGTATTTGGTATCTGCGCTCT
GCTGAAGCCAGTTACCTTCGGAAAAAGAGTTGGTAGCTCTTGATCCGGCAAACAAACCACCGCTGGTAGC
GGTGGTTTTTTTGTTTGCAAGCAGCAGATTACGCGCAGAAAAAAAGGATCTCAAGAAGATCCTTTGATCT
TTTCTACGGGGTCTGACGCTCAGTGGAACGAAAACTCACGTTAAGGGATTTTGGTCATGAGATTATCAAA
AAGGATCTTCACCTAGATCCTTTTAAATTAAAAATGAAGTTTTAAATCAATCTAAAGTATATATGAGTAA
ACTTGGTCTGACAGTTACCAATGCTTAATCAGTGAGGCACCTATCTCAGCGATCTGTCTATTTCGTTCAT
CCATAGTTGCCTGACTCCCCGTCGTGTAGATAACTACGATACGGGAGGGCTTACCATCTGGCCCCAGTGC
TGCAATGATACCGCGAGAACCACGCTCACCGGCTCCAGATTTATCAGCAATAAACCAGCCAGCCGGAAGG
GCCGAGCGCAGAAGTGGTCCTGCAACTTTATCCGCCTCCATCCAGTCTATTAATTGTTGCCGGGAAGCTA
GAGTAAGTAGTTCGCCAGTTAATAGTTTGCGCAACGTTGTTGCCATTGCTACAGGCATCGTGGTGTCACG
CTCGTCGTTTGGTATGGCTTCATTCAGCTCCGGTTCCCAACGATCAAGGCGAGTTACATGATCCCCCATG
TTGTGCAAAAAAGCGGTTAGCTCCTTCGGTCCTCCGATCGTTGTCAGAAGTAAGTTGGCCGCAGTGTTAT
CACTCATGGTTATGGCAGCACTGCATAATTCTCTTACTGTCATGCCATCCGTAAGATGCTTTTCTGTGAC
TGGTGAGTACTCAACCAAGTCATTCTGAGAATAGTGTATGCGGCGACCGAGTTGCTCTTGCCCGGCGTCA
ATACGGGATAATACCGCGCCACATAGCAGAACTTTAAAAGTGCTCATCATTGGAAAACGTTCTTCGGGGC
GAAAACTCTCAAGGATCTTACCGCTGTTGAGATCCAGTTCGATGTAACCCACTCGTGCACCCAACTGATC
TTCAGCATCTTTTACTTTCACCAGCGTTTCTGGGTGAGCAAAAACAGGAAGGCAAAATGCCGCAAAAAAG
GGAATAAGGGCGACACGGAAATGTTGAATACTCATACTCTTCCTTTTTCAATATTATTGAAGCATTTATC
AAGGTTATTGTCTCATGAGCGGATACATATTTGAATGTATTTAGAAAAATAAACAAATAGGGGTTCCGCG
CACGAATTGGCCAGCGCTGCCATTTTTGGGGTGAGGCCGTTCGCGGCCGAGGGGCGCAGCCCCTGGGGGG
ATGGGAGGCCCGCGTTAGCGGGCCGGGAGGGTTCGAGAAGGGGGGGCACCCCCCTTCGGCGTGCGCGGTC
ACGCGCACAGGGCGCAGCCCTGGTTAAAAACAAGGTTTATAAATATTGGTTTAAAAGCAGGTTAAAAGAC
AGGTTAGCGGTGGCCGAAAAACGGGCGGAAACCCTTGCAAATGCTGGATTTTCTGCCTGTGGACAGCCCC
TCAAATGTCAATAGGTGCGCCCCTCATCTGTCAGCACTCTGCCCCTCAAGTGTCAAGGATCGCGCCCCTC
ATCTGTCAGTAGTCGCGCCCCTCAAGTGTCAATACCGCAGGGCACTTATCCCCAGGCTTGTCCACATCAT
CTGTGGGAAACTCGCGTAAAATCAGGCGTTTTCGCCGATTTGCGAGGCTGGCCAGCTCCACGTCGCCGGC
CGAAATCGAGCCTGCCCCTCATCTGTCAACGCCGCGCCGGGTGAGTCGGCCCCTCAAGTGTCAACGTCCG
CCCCTCATCTGTCAGTGAGGGCCAAGTTTTCCGCGAGGTATCCACAACGCCGGCGGCCGCGGTGTCTCGC
ACACGGCTTCGACGGCGTTTCTGGCGCGTTTGCAGGGCCATAGACGGCCGCCAGCCCAGCGGCGAGGGCA
ACCAGCCCGGTGAGCGTCGCAAAGGAGATCCTGATCTGACTGATGGGCTGCCTGTATCGAGTGGTGATTT
TGTGCCGAGCTGCCGGTCGGGGAGCTGTTGGCTGGCTGGTGGCAGGATATATTGTGGTGTAAACAAATTG
ACGCTTAGACAACTTAATAACACATTGCGGACGTTTTTAATGTACTGGGGTGGATGCAGTGGGCCCCACT
CTGTGAAGACAATGCCGAATTCGGATCCGGAGGGAGGCGTGTCGTTTTAGTGAGGCAAATATTTCTTGTC
AAATATTTCTTGTCAAATATTTCTTGTCTATATAAGGTTTTGCTATTCATTGAAAGCAGTAGTGACTGAT
TTGTATATAATGTACTGTATTTTTACAACAATTACCAACAACAACAAACAACAAACAACATTACAATTAC
TATTTACAATTACAATGGAGGACGCCAAAAACATAAAGAAAGGCCCGGCGCCATTCTATCCGCTGGAAGA
TGGAACCGCTGGAGAGCAACTGCATAAGGCTATGAAGAGATACGCCCTGGTTCCTGGAACAATTGCTTTT
ACAGATGCACATATCGAGGTGGACATCACTTACGCTGAGTACTTCGAAATGTCCGTTCGGTTGGCAGAAG
CTATGAAACGATATGGGCTGAATACAAATCACAGAATCGTCGTATGCAGTGAAAACTCTCTTCAATTCTT
TATGCCGGTGTTGGGCGCGTTATTTATCGGAGTTGCAGTTGCGCCCGCGAACGACATTTATAATGAACGT
GAATTGCTCAACAGTATGGGCATTTCGCAGCCTACCGTGGTGTTCGTTTCCAAAAAGGGGTTGCAAAAAA
TTTTGAACGTGCAAAAAAAGCTCCCAATCATCCAAAAAATTATTATCATGGATTCTAAAACGGATTACCA
GGGATTTCAGTCGATGTACACGTTCGTCACATCTCATCTACCTCCCGGTTTTAATGAATACGATTTTGTG
CCAGAGTCCTTCGATAGGGACAAGACAATTGCACTGATCATGAACTCCTCTGGATCTACTGGTCTGCCTA
AAGGTGTCGCTCTGCCTCATAGAACTGCCTGCGTGAGATTCTCGCATGCCAGAGATCCTATTTTTGGCAA
TCAAATCATTCCGGATACTGCGATTTTAAGTGTTGTTCCATTCCATCACGGTTTTGGAATGTTTACTACA
CTCGGATATTTGATATGTGGATTTCGAGTCGTCTTAATGTATAGATTTGAAGAAGAACTGTTTCTGAGGA
GCCTTCAGGATTACAAGATTCAAAGTGCGCTGCTGGTGCCAACCCTATTCTCCTTCTTCGCCAAAAGCAC
TCTGATTGACAAATACGATTTATCTAATTTACACGAAATTGCTTCTGGTGGCGCTCCCCTCTCTAAGGAA
GTCGGGGAAGCGGTTGCCAAGAGGTTCCATCTGCCAGGTATCAGGCAAGGATATGGGCTCACTGAGACTA
CATCAGCTATTCTGATTACACCCGAGGGGGATGATAAACCGGGCGCGGTCGGTAAAGTTGTTCCATTTTT
TGAAGCGAAGGTTGTGGATCTGGATACCGGGAAAACGCTGGGCGTTAATCAAAGAGGCGAACTGTGTGTG
AGAGGTCCTATGATTATGTCCGGTTATGTAAACAATCCGGAAGCGACCAACGCCTTGATTGACAAGGATG
GATGGCTACATTCTGGAGACATAGCTTACTGGGACGAGGACGAACACTTCTTCATCGTTGACCGCCTGAA
GTCTCTGATTAAGTACAAAGGCTATCAGGTGGCTCCCGCTGAATTGGAATCCATCTTGCTCCAACACCCC
AACATCTTCGACGCAGGTGTCGCAGGTCTGCCCGACGATGACGCCGGTGAACTTCCCGCCGCCGTTGTTG
TTTTGGAGCACGGAAAGACGATGACGGAAAAAGAGATCGTGGATTACGTCGCCAGTCAAGTAACAACCGC
GAAAAAGTTGCGCGGAGGAGTTGTGTTTGTGGACGAAGTACCGAAAGGTCTTACCGGAAAACTCGACGCA
AGAAAAATCAGAGAGATCCTCATAAAGGCCAAGAAGGGCGGAAAGATCGCCGTGGGTTCGGATTATAAGG
ACCATGACGGAGACTATAAGGACCATGACCTCGACGCTGCAGCAGCGGATTATAAGGACGATGACGATAA
GTGAGCTTGTCCTGCTTTAATGAGATATGCGAGAAGCCTATGATCGCATGATATTTGCTTTCAATTCTGT
TGTGCACGTTGTAAAAAACCTGAGCATGTGTAGCTCAGATCCTTACCGCCGGTTTCGGTTCATTCTAATG
AATATATCACCCGTTACTATCGTATTTTTATGAATAATATTCTCCGTTCAATTTACTGATTGTACCCTAC
TACTTATATGTACAATATTAAAATGAAAACAATATATTGTGCTGAATAGGTTTATAGCGACATCTATGAT
AGAGCGCCACAATAACAAACAATTGCGTTTTATTATTACAAATCCAATTTTAAAAAAAGCGGCAGAACCG
GTCAAACCTAAAAGACTGATTACATAAATCTTATTCAAATTTCAAAAGTGCCCCAGGGGCTAGTATCTAC
GACACACCGAGCGGCGAACTAATAACGCTCACTGAAGGGAACTCCGGTTCCCCGCCGGCGCGCATGGGTG
AGATTCCTTGAAGTTGAGTATTGGCCGTCCGCTCTACCGAAAGTTACGGGCACCATTCAACCCGGTCCAG
CACGGCGGCCGGGTAACCGACTTGCTGCCCCGAGAATTATGCAGCATTTTTTTGGTGTATGTGGGCCCCA
AATGAAGTGCAGGTCAAACCTTGACAGTGACGACAAATCGTTGGGCGGGTCCAGGGCGAATTTTGCGACA
ACATGTCGAGGCTCAGCAGGACCGCT
